>Addgene plasmid #137813 | pPGK-T7/2-CD44v3 (-cyt) | addgene full sequence | sequence record 276405 | Addgene NGS Result
TTCTACCGGGTAGGGGAGGCGCTTTTCCCAAGGCAGTCTGGAGCATGCGCTTTAGCAGCCCCGCTGGGCA
CTTGGCGCTACACAAGTGGCCTCTGGCCTCGCACACATTCCACATCCACCGGTAGGCGCCAACCGGCTCC
GTTCTTTGGTGGCCCCTTCGCGCCACCTTCTACTCCTCCCCTAGTCAGGAAGTTCCCCCCCGCCCCGCAG
CTCGCGTCGTGCAGGACGTGACAAATGGAAGTAGCACGTCTCACTAGTCTCGTGCAGATGGACAGCACCG
CTGAGCAATGGAAGCGGGTAGGCCTTTGGGGCAGCGGCCAATAGCAGCTTTGCTCCTTCGCTTTCTGGGC
TCAGAGGCTGGGAAGGGGTGGGTCCGGGGGCGGGCTCAGGGGCGGGCTCAGGGGCGGGGCGGGCGCCCGA
AGGTCCTCCGGAGGCCCGGCATTCTGCACGCTTCAAAAGCGCACGTCTGCCGCGCTGTTCTCCTCTTCCT
CATCTCCGGGCCTTTCGACCCCTAGGCTTTTGCAAAAAGCTCCGGATCGATCCTGAGAACTTCAGGGTGA
GTTTGGGGACCCTTGATTGTTCTTTCTTTTTCGCTATTGTAAAATTCATGTTATATGGAGGGGGCAAAGT
TTTCAGGGTGTTGTTTAGAATGGGAAGATGTCCCTTGTATCACCATGGACCCTCATGATAATTTTGTTTC
TTTCACTTTCTACTCTGTTGACAACCATTGTCTCCTCTTATTTTCTTTTCATTTTCTGTAACTTTTTCGT
TAAACTTTAGCTTGCATTTGTAACGAATTTTTAAATTCACTTTTGTTTATTTGTCAGATTGTAAGTACTT
TCTCTAATCACTTTTTTTTCAAGGCAATCAGGGTATATTATATTGTACTTCAGCACAGTTTTAGAGAACA
ATTGTTATAATTAAATGATAAGGTAGAATATTTCTGCATATAAATTCTGGCTGGCGTGGAAATATTCTTA
TTGGTAGAAACAACTACATCCTGGTCATCATCCTGCCTTTCTCTTTATGGTTACAATGATATACACTGTT
TGAGATGAGGATAAAATACTCTGAGTCCAAACCGGGCCCCTCTGCTAACCATGTTCATGCCTTCTTCTTT
TTCCTACAGCTCCTGGGCAACGTGCTGGTTATTGTGCTGTCTCATCATTTTGGCAAAGAATTGTAATACG
ACTCACTATAGGGCGAATTCCGCTCCGGACACCATGGACAAGTTTTGGTGGCACGCAGCCTGGGGACTCT
GCCTCGTGCCGCTGAGCCTGGCGCAGATCGATTTGAATATAACCTGCCGCTTTGCAGGTGTATTCCACGT
GGAGAAAAATGGTCGCTACAGCATCTCTCGGACGGAGGCCGCTGACCTCTGCAAGGCTTTCAATAGCACC
TTGCCCACAATGGCCCAGATGGAGAAAGCTCTGAGCATCGGATTTGAGACCTGCAGGTATGGGTTCATAG
AAGGGCACGTGGTGATTCCCCGGATCCACCCCAACTCCATCTGTGCAGCAAACAACACAGGGGTGTACAT
CCTCACATCCAACACCTCCCAGTATGACACATATTGCTTCAATGCTTCAGCTCCACCTGAAGAAGATTGT
ACATCAGTCACAGACCTGCCCAATGCCTTTGATGGACCAATTACCATAACTATTGTTAACCGTGATGGCA
CCCGCTATGTCCAGAAAGGAGAATACAGAACGAATCCTGAAGACATCTACCCCAGCAACCCTACTGATGA
TGACGTGAGCAGCGGCTCCTCCAGTGAAAGGAGCAGCACTTCAGGAGGTTACATCTTTTACACCTTTTCT
ACTGTACACCCCATCCCAGACGAAGACAGTCCCTGGATCACCGACAGCACAGACAGAATCCCTGCTACCA
GTACGTCTTCAAATACCATCTCAGCAGGCTGGGAGCCAAATGAAGAAGATGAAGATGAAAGAGACAGACA
CCTCAGTTTTTCTGGATCAGGCATTGATGATGATGAAGATTTTATCTCCAGCACCAGAGACCAAGACACA
TTCCACCCCAGTGGGGGGTCCCATACCACTCATGGATCTGAATCAGATGGACACTCACATGGGAGTCAAG
AAGGTGGAGCAAACACAACCTCTGGTCCTATAAGGACACCCCAAATTCCAGAATGGCTGATCATCTTGGC
ATCCCTCTTGGCCTTGGCTTTGATTCTTGCAGTTTGCATTGCAGTCAACAGAGATCCCCGGCCGGTCGCC
ACCATGGTGAGCAAGGGCGAGGAGCTGTTCACCGGGGTGGTGCCCATCCTGGTCGAGCTGGACGGCGACG
TAAACGGCCACAAGTTCAGCGTGTCCGGCGAGGGCGAGGGCGATGCCACCTACGGCAAGCTGACCCTGAA
GTTCATCTGCACCACCGGCAAGCTGCCCGTGCCCTGGCCCACCCTCGTGACCACCCTGACCTACGGCGTG
CAGTGCTTCAGCCGCTACCCCGACCACATGAAGCAGCACGACTTCTTCAAGTCCGCCATGCCCGAAGGCT
ACGTCCAGGAGCGCACCATCTTCTTCAAGGACGACGGCAACTACAAGACCCGCGCCGAGGTGAAGTTCGA
GGGCGACACCCTGGTGAACCGCATCGAGCTGAAGGGCATCGACTTCAAGGAGGACGGCAACATCCTGGGG
CACAAGCTGGAGTACAACTACAACAGCCACAACGTCTATATCATGGCCGACAAGCAGAAGAACGGCATCA
AGGTGAACTTCAAGATCCGCCACAACATCGAGGACGGCAGCGTGCAGCTCGCCGACCACTACCAGCAGAA
CACCCCCATCGGCGACGGCCCCGTGCTGCTGCCCGACAACCACTACCTGAGCACCCAGTCCGCCCTGAGC
AAAGACCCCAACGAGAAGCGCGATCACATGGTCCTGCTGGAGTTCGTGACCGCCGCCGGGATCACTCTCG
GCATGGACGAGCTGTACAAGTAAAGCGGCCGCGAGATCCAGATCTTATTAAAGCAGAACTTGTTTATTGC
AGCTTATAATGGTTACAAATAAAGCAATAGCATCACAAATTTCACAAATAAAGCATTTTTTTCACTGCAT
TCTAGTTGTGGTTTGTCCAAACTCATCAATGTATCTTATCATGTCTGGTCGAGCAGGTGGCACTTTTCGG
GGAAATGTGCGCGGAACCCCTATTTGTTTATTTTTCTAAATACATTCAAATATGTATCCGCTCATGAGAC
AATAACCCTGATAAATGCTTCAATAATATTGAAAAAGGAAGAGTATGAGTATTCAACATTTCCGTGTCGC
CCTTATTCCCTTTTTTGCGGCATTTTGCCTTCCTGTTTTTGCTCACCCAGAAACGCTGGTGAAAGTAAAA
GATGCTGAAGATCAGTTGGGTGCACGAGTGGGTTACATCGAACTGGATCTCAACAGCGGTAAGATCCTTG
AGAGTTTTCGCCCCGAAGAACGTTTTCCAATGATGAGCACTTTTAAAGTTCTGCTATGTGGCGCGGTATT
ATCCCGTATTGACGCCGGGCAAGAGCAACTCGGTCGCCGCATACACTATTCTCAGAATGACTTGGTTGAG
TACTCACCAGTCACAGAAAAGCATCTTACGGATGGCATGACAGTAAGAGAATTATGCAGTGCTGCCATAA
CCATGAGTGATAACACTGCGGCCAACTTACTTCTGACAACGATCGGAGGACCGAAGGAGCTAACCGCTTT
TTTGCACAACATGGGGGATCATGTAACTCGCCTTGATCGTTGGGAACCGGAGCTGAATGAAGCCATACCA
AACGACGAGCGTGACACCACGATGCCTGTAGCAATGGCAACAACGTTGCGCAAACTATTAACTGGCGAAC
TACTTACTCTAGCTTCCCGGCAACAATTAATAGACTGGATGGAGGCGGATAAAGTTGCAGGACCACTTCT
GCGCTCGGCCCTTCCGGCTGGCTGGTTTATTGCTGATAAATCTGGAGCCGGTGAGCGTGGGTCTCGCGGT
ATCATTGCAGCACTGGGGCCAGATGGTAAGCCCTCCCGTATCGTAGTTATCTACACGACGGGGAGTCAGG
CAACTATGGATGAACGAAATAGACAGATCGCTGAGATAGGTGCCTCACTGATTAAGCATTGGTAACTGTC
AGACCAAGTTTACTCATATATACTTTAGATTGATTTAAAACTTCATTTTTAATTTAAAAGGATCTAGGTG
AAGATCCTTTTTGATAATCTCATGACCAAAATCCCTTAACGTGAGTTTTCGTTCCACTGAGCGTCAGACC
CCGTAGAAAAGATCAAAGGATCTTCTTGAGATCCTTTTTTTCTGCGCGTAATCTGCTGCTTGCAAACAAA
AAAACCACCGCTACCAGCGGTGGTTTGTTTGCCGGATCAAGAGCTACCAACTCTTTTTCCGAAGGTAACT
GGCTTCAGCAGAGCGCAGATACCAAATACTGTTCTTCTAGTGTAGCCGTAGTTAGGCCACCACTTCAAGA
ACTCTGTAGCACCGCCTACATACCTCGCTCTGCTAATCCTGTTACCAGTGGCTGCTGCCAGTGGCGATAA
GTCGTGTCTTACCGGGTTGGACTCAAGACGATAGTTACCGGATAAGGCGCAGCGGTCGGGCTGAACGGGG
GGTTCGTGCACACAGCCCAGCTTGGAGCGAACGACCTACACCGAACTGAGATACCTACAGCGTGAGCTAT
GAGAAAGCGCCACGCTTCCCGAAGGGAGAAAGGCGGACAGGTATCCGGTAAGCGGCAGGGTCGGAACAGG
AGAGCGCACGAGGGAGCTTCCAGGGGGAAACGCCTGGTATCTTTATAGTCCTGTCGGGTTTCGCCACCTC
TGACTTGAGCGTCGATTTTTGTGATGCTCGTCAGGGGGGCGGAGCCTATGGAAAAACGCCAGCAACGCGG
CCTTTTTACGGTTCCTGGCCTTTTGCTGGCCTTTTGCTCACATGTTCTTTCCTGCGTTATCCCCTGATTC
TGTGGATAACCGTATTACCGCCTTTGAGTGAGCTGATACCGCTCGCCGCAGCCGAACGACCGAGCGCAGC
GAGTCAGTGAGCGAGGAAGCGGAAGAGCGCCCAATACGCAAACCGCCTCTCCCCGCGCGTTGGCCGATTC
ATTTCGACTTCTGAGGCGGAAAGAACCAGGCCAATATGGGATCGGCCATTGAACAAGATGGATTGCACGC
AGGTTCTCCGGCCGCTTGGGTGGAGAGGCTATTCGGCTATGACTGGGCACAACAGACAATCGGCTGCTCT
GATGCCGCCGTGTTCCGGCTGTCAGCGCAGGGGCGCCCGGTTCTTTTTGTCAAGACCGACCTGTCCGGTG
CCCTGAATGAACAA
Features (pLannotate 1.2.2; 13 found; start..end, strand, type, name):
      8..507     +  promoter       PGK promoter: mouse phosphoglycerate kinase 1 promoter
    511..533     +  promoter       SRα promoter (fragment): hybrid promoter consisting of the SV40 early promoter plus part of the long terminal repeat of human T-lymphotrophic virus 1
    557..1129    +  intron         β-globin intron: intron from rabbit β-globin gene
   1184..1202    +  promoter       T7 promoter: promoter for bacteriophage T7 RNA polymerase
   1224..2219    +  CDS            CD44 (fragment): CD44_PAPHA - Experimental evidence at protein level: Swiss-Prot protein existence level 1. Cell-surface receptor that plays a role in cell-cell interactions, cell adhesion and migration, helping them to sense and respond to changes in the tissue microenvironment. Participates thereby in a wide variety of cellular functions including the activation, recirculation and homing of T-lymphocytes, hematopoiesis, inflammation and response to bacterial infection. Engages, through its ectodomain, extracellular matrix components such as hyaluronan/HA, collagen, growth factors, cytokines or proteases and
   2244..2963    +  CDS            EGFP: the original enhanced GFP (Yang et al., 1996) mammalian codon-optimized
   2997..3118    +  polyA_signal   SV40 poly(A) signal: SV40 polyadenylation signal
   3160..3264    +  promoter       AmpR promoter: bla
   3265..4125    +  CDS            AmpR: β-lactamase; bla; confers resistance to ampicillin, carbenicillin, and related antibiotics
   4296..4884    +  rep_origin     ori: high-copy-number ColE1/pMB1/pBR322/pUC origin of replication
   5067..5113    +  CDS            lacI (fragment): lac repressor; lacI; The lac repressor binds to the lac operator to inhibit transcription in E. coli. This inhibition can be relieved by adding lactose or isopropyl-β-D-thiogalactopyranoside (IPTG).
   5121..5139    +  promoter       SV40 promoter (fragment): SV40 enhancer and early promoter
   5146..5332    +  CDS            NeoR/KanR (fragment): aminoglycoside phosphotransferase from Tn5; aph(3')-II (or nptII); confers resistance to neomycin, kanamycin, and G418 (Geneticin®)
