[The description below was written by a language model from this plasmid's Addgene catalogue record and pLannotate feature annotations shown in this document.]
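Description:
pPGK-T7/2-CD44v3 (-cyt) is a mammalian expression plasmid built on a laboratory-made "mini pBR322" backbone and used to express a truncated human CD44 variant isoform as a GFP fusion. It is propagated in E. coli as a high-copy plasmid through a ColE1/pMB1-type origin and selected with ampicillin via the β-lactamase gene and its own promoter.

The expression cassette is driven by the mouse phosphoglycerate kinase 1 (PGK) promoter. This is followed by a short SRα promoter remnant and a rabbit β-globin intron, an element generally included to improve processing and expression of the transcript. A T7 promoter sits just upstream of the insert and could support in vitro transcription. The insert, cloned between EcoRI and BamHI sites, encodes human CD44 containing the v3 variant exon but lacking the cytoplasmic region, and it carries an N280D substitution within the v3 region. The annotation tool matched it to a non-human primate CD44 entry, but the catalogue lists the species as human. EGFP is fused to the C-terminus, so the tail-less receptor can be visualised in cells, and an SV40 polyadenylation signal terminates the transcript.

The catalogue lists neomycin (G418) and GFP as mammalian selectable markers. However, the feature table of the 5,334-nt sequence shows only short fragments of the SV40 promoter and of the NeoR/KanR coding sequence, so an intact G418 resistance cassette is not evident from the annotation. The stated purpose is expression of CD44 proteins in mammalian cells. The associated work concerns interference of CD44 variant isoforms with Fas-mediated apoptotic signalling, where a cytoplasmic deletion would plausibly test whether the intracellular tail is required.
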