Addgene plasmid #137813: pPGK-T7/2-CD44v3 (-cyt)
Purpose: expression of CD44 proteins in mammalian cells
Depositing lab: Ursula Gunthert. Depositing organization: University Hospital of Basel. Publication: A novel antiapoptotic mechanism based on interference of Fas signaling by CD44 variant isoforms. Mielgo A, van Driel M, Bloem A, Landmann L, Gunthert U. Cell Death Differ. 2006 Mar;13(3):465-77. doi: 10.1038/sj.cdd.4401763. PubMed 16167069.
Backbone
  Vector backbone: mini pBR322
  Backbone manufacturer: lab Guenthert
  Backbone size w/o insert (bp): 4320
  Vector type: Mammalian Expression
  Selectable markers: Neomycin (select with G418) ; GFP
Growth in bacteria
  Bacterial resistance: Ampicillin, 100 μg/mL
  Growth temperature: 37°C
  Growth strain: DH5alpha
  Copy number: High Copy
Gene/Insert
  Gene/Insert name: CD44v3 (-cyt)
  Species: H. sapiens (human)
  Insert size (bp): 1003
  Mutation: without cytoplasmic region, N280D in the V3 region
  Entrez Gene: CD44 (a.k.a. CDW44, CSPG8, ECM-III, ECMR-III, H-CAM, HCELL, HUTCH-1, HUTCH-I, Hermes-1, IN, LHR, MC56, MDU2, MDU3, MIC4, Pgp1)
  Promoter: PGK
  Tag / fusion protein: GFP (C terminal on insert)
  Cloning method: Restriction Enzyme; 5′ cloning site EcoR1 (unknown if destroyed); 3′ cloning site BamH1 (unknown if destroyed)
Terms and licenses: Academic/Nonprofit Terms; Industry Terms: Not Available to Industry
How to cite: pPGK-T7/2-CD44v3 (-cyt) was a gift from Ursula Gunthert (Addgene plasmid # 137813 ; http://n2t.net/addgene:137813 ; RRID:Addgene_137813)
